>Addgene plasmid #157376 | pD649-HAsp-FCRL2-COMP5AP-AviTag-9xHis | depositor full sequence | sequence record 303861 | Full Sequence
TTTCAATATTATTGAAGCATTTATCAGGGTTATTGTCTCATGAGCGGATACATATTTGAATGTATTTAGA
AAAATAAACAAATAGGGGTCAGTGTTACAACCAATTAACCAATTCTGAACATTATCGCGAGCCCATTTAT
ACCTGAATATGGCTCATAACACCCCTTGCTCATGACCAAAATCCCTTAACGTGAGTTACGCGCGCGTCGT
TCCACTGAGCGTCAGACCCCGTAGAAAAGATCAAAGGATCTTCTTGAGATCCTTTTTTTCTGCGCGTAAT
CTGCTGCTTGCAAACAAAAAAACCACCGCTACCAGCGGTGGTTTGTTTGCCGGATCAAGAGCTACCAACT
CTTTTTCCGAAGGTAACTGGCTTCAGCAGAGCGCAGATACCAAATACTGTTCTTCTAGTGTAGCCGTAGT
TAGCCCACCACTTCAAGAACTCTGTAGCACCGCCTACATACCTCGCTCTGCTAATCCTGTTACCAGTGGC
TGCTGCCAGTGGCGATAAGTCGTGTCTTACCGGGTTGGACTCAAGACGATAGTTACCGGATAAGGCGCAG
CGGTCGGGCTGAACGGGGGGTTCGTGCACACAGCCCAGCTTGGAGCGAACGACCTACACCGAACTGAGAT
ACCTACAGCGTGAGCTATGAGAAAGCGCCACGCTTCCCGAAGGGAGAAAGGCGGACAGGTATCCGGTAAG
CGGCAGGGTCGGAACAGGAGAGCGCACGAGGGAGCTTCCAGGGGGAAACGCCTGGTATCTTTATAGTCCT
GTCGGGTTTCGCCACCTCTGACTTGAGCGTCGATTTTTGTGATGCTCGTCAGGGGGGCGGAGCCTATGGA
AAAACGCCAGCAACGCGGCCTTTTTACGGTTCCTGGCCTTTTGCTGGCCTTTTGCTCACATGTTCTTTCC
TGCGTTATCCCCTGATTCTGTGGATAACCGTATTACCGCCTTTGAGTGAGCTGATACCGCTCGCCGCAGC
CGAACGACCGAGCGCAGCGAGTCAGTGAGCGAGGAAGCGGAAGGCGAGAGTAGGGAACTGCCAGGCATCA
AACTAAGCAGAAGGCCCCTGACGGATGGCCTTTTTGCGTTTCTACAAACTCTTTCTGTGTTGTAAAACGA
CGGCCAGTCTTAAGCTCGGGCCCCCTGGGCGGTTCTGATAACGAGTAATCGTTAATCCGCAAATAACGTA
AAAACCCGCTTCGGCGGGTTTTTTTATGGGGGGAGTTTAGGGAAAGAGCATTTGTCAGAATATTTAAGGG
CGCCTGTCACTTTGCTTGATATATGAGAATTATTTAACCTTATAAATGAGAAAAAAGCAACGCACTTTAA
ATAAGATACGTTGCTTTTTCGATTGATGAACACCTATAATTAAACTATTCATCTATTATTTATGATTTTT
TGTATATACAATATTTCTAGTTTGTTAAAGAGAATTAAGAAAATAAATCTCGAAAATAATAAAGGGAAAA
TCAGTTTTTGATATCAAAATTATACATGTCAACGATAATACAAAATATAATACAAACTATAAGATGTTAT
CAGTATTTATTATCATTTAGAATAAATTTTGTGTCGCCCTTAATTGTGAGCGGATAACAATTACGAGCTT
CATGCACAGTGGCGTTGACTCAATATTGGCCATTAGCCATATTATTCATTGGTTATATAGCATAAATCAA
TATTGGCTATTGGCCATTGCATACGTTGTATCTATATCATAATATGTACATTTATATTGGCTCATGTCCA
ATATGACCGCCATGTTGGCATTGATTATTGACTAGTTATTAATAGTAATCAATTACGGGGTCATTAGTTC
ATAGCCCATATATGGAGTTCCGCGTTACATAACTTACGGTAAATGGCCCGCCTGGCTGACCGCCCAACGA
CCCCCGCCCATTGACGTCAATAATGACGTATGTTCCCATAGTAACGCCAATAGGGACTTTCCATTGACGT
CAATGGGTGGAGTATTTACGGTAAACTGCCCACTTGGCAGTACATCAAGTGTATCATATGCCAAGTACGC
CCCCTATTGACGTCAATGACGGTAAATGGCCCGCCTGGCATTATGCCCAGTACATGACCTTATGGGACTT
TCCTACTTGGCAGTACATCTACGTATTAGTCATCGCTATTACCATGGTGATGCGGTTTTGGCAGTACATC
AATGGGCGTGGATAGCGGTTTGACTCACGGGGATTTCCAAGTCTCCACCCCATTGACGTCAATGGGAGTT
TGTTTTGGCACCAAAATCAACGGGACTTTCCAAAATGTCGTAACAACTCCGCCCCATTGACGCAAATGGG
CGGTAGGCGTGTACGGTGGGAGGTCTATATAAGCAGAGCTCGTTTAGTGAACCGTCAGATCGCCTGGAGA
CGCCATCCACGCTGTTTTGACCTCCATAGAAGACACCGGGACCGATCCAGCCTCCGCGGCCGGGAACGGT
GCATTGGAACGCGGATTCCCCGTGCCAAGAGTGACGTAAGTACCGCCTATAGAGTCTATAGGCCCACCCC
CTTGGCTTCGTTAGAACGCGGCTACAATTAATACATAACCTTATGTATCATACACATACGATTTAGGTGA
CACTATAGAATAACATCCACTTTGCCTTTCTCTCCACAGGTGTCCACTCCCAGGTCCAACTGCACCTCGG
TTCTATCGAAAACGCGCCTGCTAGCGCCACCATGAAGACCATCATTGCCCTGAGCTACATCTTCTGCCTG
GTGTTCGCTGCGGCCGCCTTGACACTTGTGGCTCCTAGCTCTGTGTTCGAGGGCGACAGCATCGTTCTGA
AGTGCCAGGGCGAGCAGAACTGGAAGATCCAGAAGATGGCCTACCACAAGGACAACAAAGAACTGAGCGT
GTTCAAGAAGTTCAGCGACTTCCTGATCCAGAGCGCCGTGCTGAGCGACAGCGGCAATTACTTCTGTTCT
ACCAAGGGCCAGCTGTTCCTGTGGGACAAGACCAGCAACATCGTGAAGATCAAGGTGCAAGAGCTGTTCC
AGCGGCCTGTGCTGACAGCCAGCAGCTTTCAACCTATCGAAGGCGGCCCTGTGTCACTGAAGTGCGAGAC
AAGACTGAGCCCTCAGAGACTGGACGTGCAGCTCCAGTTTTGCTTCTTCCGCGAGAATCAGGTGCTCGGC
TCTGGCTGGTCATCTAGCCCTGAACTGCAGATCTCTGCCGTTTGGAGCGAGGATACAGGCAGCTACTGGT
GCAAGGCCGAGACAGTGACCCACCGGATCAGAAAGCAGAGCCTGCAGTCTCAGATCCACGTGCAGAGAAT
CCCCATCAGCAACGTGTCCCTGGAAATCAGAGCACCTGGCGGCCAAGTGACCGAGGGACAGAAACTGATC
CTGCTGTGTTCTGTGGCTGGCGGCACCGGCAATGTGACCTTTAGCTGGTATAGAGAGGCCACCGGCACCA
GCATGGGCAAGAAAACACAGAGAAGCCTGAGCGCCGAGCTGGAAATCCCTGCCGTGAAAGAATCCGACGC
CGGCAAGTACTACTGCAGAGCCGATAATGGCCACGTGCCAATCCAGAGCAAGGTGGTCAACATCCCTGTG
CGCATCCCAGTGTCCAGACCAGTGCTGACTCTTAGATCTCCTGGCGCTCAAGCCGCCGTGGGAGATCTGC
TGGAACTGCATTGTGAAGCCCTGAGAGGCAGCCCTCCTATCCTGTACCAGTTCTACCACGAGGACGTGAC
CCTGGGCAATAGCTCTGCTCCTTCTGGCGGCGGAGCCAGCTTCAATCTGTCTCTGACAGCCGAACACTCC
GGCAACTACAGCTGCGAGGCTAACAATGGACTGGGAGCCCAGTGTTCTGAGGCCGTGCCTGTGTCTATCA
GCGGCCCTGACGGCTATAGAAGGGATCTGATGACAGCCGGCGTTGGCGCGCCGGAAGATCAAGTTGATCC
AAGATTGATTGATGGCAAGGGCGGATCTCTGGAGGTGCTGTTCCAGGGACCAGGCGGAAGCGGCAATCCC
GGCGGCGATCTGGCCCCCCAGATGCTGCGCGAGCTGCAGGAGACCAATGCCGCCCTGCAGGACGTGCGCG
AGCTGCTGCGCCACCGCGTGAAGGAGATCACCTTCCTGAAGAACACCGTGATGGAGTGCGACGCCTGCGG
TATGCAGCCCTCTAGAGGCTCCGGCTCCATCATCCCAGTTGAGGAGGAGAACCCGGACTTCTGGAACCGC
GAGGCAGCCGAGGCCCTGGGTGCCGCCAAGAAGCTGCAGCCTGCACAGACAGCCGCCAAGAACCTCATCA
TCTTCCTGGGCGATGGGATGGGGGTGTCTACGGTGACAGCTGCCAGGATCCTAAAAGGGCAGAAGAAGGA
CAAACTGGGGCCTGAGATACCCCTGGCCATGGACCGCTTCCCATATGTGGCTCTGTCCAAGACATACAAT
GTAGACAAACATGTGCCAGACAGTGGAGCCACAGCCACGGCCTACCTGTGCGGGGTCAAGGGCAACTTCC
AGACCATTGGCTTGAGTGCAGCCGCCCGCTTTAACCAGTGCAACACGACACGCGGCAACGAGGTCATCTC
CGTGATGAATCGGGCCAAGAAAGCAGGGAAGTCAGTGGGAGTGGTAACCACCACACGAGTGCAGCACGCC
TCGCCAGCCGGCACCTACGCCCACACGGTGAACCGCAACTGGTACTCGGACGCCGACGTGCCTGCCTCGG
CCCGCCAGGAGGGGTGCCAGGACATCGCTACGCAGCTCATCTCCAACATGGACATTGACGTGATCCTAGG
TGGAGGCCGAAAGTACATGTTTCGCATGGGAACCCCAGACCCTGAGTACCCAGATGACTACAGCCAAGGT
GGGACCAGGCTGGACGGGAAGAATCTGGTGCAGGAATGGCTGGCGAAGCGCCAGGGTGCCCGGTATGTGT
GGAACCGCACTGAGCTCATGCAGGCTTCCCTGGACCCGTCTGTGACCCATCTCATGGGTCTCTTTGAGCC
TGGAGACATGAAATACGAGATCCACCGAGACTCCACACTGGACCCCTCCCTGATGGAGATGACAGAGGCT
GCCCTGCGCCTGCTGAGCAGGAACCCCCGCGGCTTCTTCCTCTTCGTGGAGGGTGGTCGCATCGACCATG
GTCATCATGAAAGCAGGGCTTACCGGGCACTGACTGAGACGATCATGTTCGACGACGCCATTGAGAGGGC
GGGCCAGCTCACCAGCGAGGAGGACACGCTGAGCCTCGTCACTGCCGACCACTCCCACGTCTTCTCCTTC
GGAGGCTACCCCCTGCGAGGGAGCTCCATCTTCGGGCTGGCCCCTGGCAAGGCCCGGGACAGGAAGGCCT
ACACGGTCCTCCTATACGGAAACGGTCCAGGCTATGTGCTCAAGGACGGCGCCCGGCCGGATGTTACCGA
GAGCGAGAGCGGGAGCCCCGAGTATCGGCAGCAGTCAGCAGTGCCCCTGGACGAAGAGACCCACGCAGGC
GAGGACGTGGCGGTGTTCGCGCGCGGCCCGCAGGCGCACCTGGTTCACGGCGTGCAGGAGCAGACCTTCA
TAGCGCACGTCATGGCCTTCGCCGCCTGCCTGGAGCCCTACACCGCCTGCGACCTGGCGCCCCCCGCCGG
CACCACCGACGCCGCGCACCCGGGTGGCGGAGGACTGAACGACATCTTCGAGGCTCAGAAAATCGAATGG
CACGAACATCACCATCACCATCACCATCACCATTAAGGCCGGCCTGTAGTCACTGGCACAACGCGTTACC
CGGTAAGCCAATCGGGTATACACGGTCGTCATACTGCAGACAGGGTTCTTCTACTTTGCAAGATAGTCTT
GAGTAGTAAAATAAATAGATAGAGAAAATCAGCCTCGACTGTGCCTTCTAGTTGCCAGCCATCTGTTGTT
TGCCCCTCCCCCGTGCCTTCCTTGACCCTGGAAGGTGCCACTCCCACTGTCCTTTCCTAATAAAATGAGG
AAATTGCATCACAACACTCAACCCTATCTCGGTCTATTCTTTTGATTTATAAGGGATTTTGCCGATTTCG
GCCTATTGGTTAAAAAATGAGCTGATTTAACAAAAATTTAACGCGAATTAATTCTGTGGAATGTGTGTCA
GTTAGGGTGTGGAAAGTCCCCAGGCTCCCCAGCAGGCAGAAGTATGCAAAGCATGCATCTCAATTAGTCA
GCAACCAGGTGTGGAAAGTCCCCAGGCTCCCCAGCAGGCAGAAGTATGCAAAGCATGCATCTCAATTAGT
CAGCAACCATAGTCCCGCCCCTAACTCCGCCCATCCCGCCCCTAACTCCGCCCAGTTCCGCCCATTCTCC
GCCCCATGGCTGACTAATTTTTTTTATTTATGCAGAGGCCGAGGCCGCCTCTGCCTCTGAGCTATTCCAG
AAGTAGTGAGGAGGCTTTTTTGGAGGCCTAGGCTTTTGCAAAAAGCTCCCGGGAGCTTGTATATCCATTT
TCGGATCTGATCAGCACGTGTTGACAATTAATCATCGGCATAGTATATCGGCATAGTATAATACGACAAG
GTGAGGAACTAAACCATGACCGAGTACAAGCCCACGGTGCGCCTCGCCACCCGCGACGACGTCCCCAGGG
CCGTACGCACCCTCGCCGCCGCGTTCGCCGACTACCCCGCCACGCGCCACACCGTCGATCCGGACCGCCA
CATCGAGCGGGTCACCGAGCTGCAAGAACTCTTCCTCACGCGCGTCGGGCTCGACATCGGCAAGGTGTGG
GTCGCGGACGACGGCGCCGCGGTGGCGGTCTGGACCACGCCGGAGAGCGTCGAAGCGGGGGCGGTGTTCG
CCGAGATCGGCCCGCGCATGGCCGAGTTGAGCGGTTCCCGGCTGGCCGCGCAGCAACAGATGGAAGGCCT
CCTGGCGCCGCACCGGCCCAAGGAGCCCGCGTGGTTCCTGGCCACCGTCGGCGTCTCGCCCGACCACCAG
GGCAAGGGTCTGGGCAGCGCCGTCGTGCTCCCCGGAGTGGAGGCGGCCGAGCGCGCCGGGGTGCCCGCCT
TCCTGGAGACATCCGCGCCCCGCAACCTCCCCTTCTACGAGCGGCTCGGCTTCACCGTCACCGCCGACGT
CGAGGTGCCCGAAGGACCGCGCACCTGGTGCATGACCCGCAAGCCCGGTGCCTGACACGTGCTACGAGAT
TTCGATTCCACCGCCGCCTTCTATGAAAGGTTGGGCTTCGGAATCGTTTTCCGGGACGCCGGCTGGATGA
TCCTCCAGCGCGGGGATCTCATGCTGGAGTTCTTCGCCCACCCCAACTTGTTTATTGCAGCTTATAATGG
TTACAAATAAAGCAATAGCATCACAAATTTCACAAATAAAGCATTTTTTTCACTGCATTCTAGTTGTGGT
TTGTCCAAACTCATCAATGTATCTTATCATGTCTGTATACCGTCGACCTCTAGCTAGAGCTTGGCGTAAT
CATGGTCATTACCAATGCTTAATCAGTGAGGCACCTATCTCAGCGATCTGTCTATTTCGTTCATCCATAG
TTGCCTGACTCCCCGTCGTGTAGATAACTACGATACGGGAGGGCTTACCATCTGGCCCCAGCGCTGCGAT
GATACCGCGAGAACCACGCTCACCGGCTCCGGATTTATCAGCAATAAACCAGCCAGCCGGAAGGGCCGAG
CGCAGAAGTGGTCCTGCAACTTTATCCGCCTCCATCCAGTCTATTAATTGTTGCCGGGAAGCTAGAGTAA
GTAGTTCGCCAGTTAATAGTTTGCGCAACGTTGTTGCCATCGCTACAGGCATCGTGGTGTCACGCTCGTC
GTTTGGTATGGCTTCATTCAGCTCCGGTTCCCAACGATCAAGGCGAGTTACATGATCCCCCATGTTGTGC
AAAAAAGCGGTTAGCTCCTTCGGTCCTCCGATCGTTGTCAGAAGTAAGTTGGCCGCAGTGTTATCACTCA
TGGTTATGGCAGCACTGCATAATTCTCTTACTGTCATGCCATCCGTAAGATGCTTTTCTGTGACTGGTGA
GTACTCAACCAAGTCATTCTGAGAATAGTGTATGCGGCGACCGAGTTGCTCTTGCCCGGCGTCAATACGG
GATAATACCGCGCCACATAGCAGAACTTTAAAAGTGCTCATCATTGGAAAACGTTCTTCGGGGCGAAAAC
TCTCAAGGATCTTACCGCTGTTGAGATCCAGTTCGATGTAACCCACTCGTGCACCCAACTGATCTTCAGC
ATCTTTTACTTTCACCAGCGTTTCTGGGTGAGCAAAAACAGGAAGGCAAAATGCCGCAAAAAAGGGAATA
AGGGCGACACGGAAATGTTGAATACTCATATTCTTCCTT
Features (pLannotate 1.2.2; 24 found; start..end, strand, type, name):
    119..143     -  CDS            KanR (fragment): aminoglycoside phosphotransferase; aph(3')-Ia; confers resistance to kanamycin
    254..842     +  rep_origin     ori: high-copy-number ColE1/pMB1/pBR322/pUC origin of replication
   1067..1084    +  terminator     rrnB T2 terminator (fragment): transcription terminator T2 from the E. coli rrnB gene
   1109..1128    -  CDS            lacZα (fragment): LacZα fragment of β-galactosidase; lacZ fragment
   1584..1600    +  protein_bind   lac operator: The lac repressor binds to the lac operator to inhibit transcription in E. coli. This inhibition can be relieved by adding lactose or isopropyl-β-D-thiogalactopyranoside (IPTG). lac repressor encoded by lacI
   1843..2146    +  enhancer       CMV enhancer: human cytomegalovirus immediate early enhancer
   2147..2350    +  promoter       CMV promoter: human cytomegalovirus (CMV) immediate early promoter
   2486..2529    +  intron         CMV intron (fragment): modified intron A from human cytomegalovirus
   2581..2599    +  promoter       SP6 promoter: promoter for bacteriophage SP6 RNA polymerase
   2603..2640    +  CDS            IgH signal sequence (fragment): signal sequence from the mouse immunoglobulin heavy chain variable region
   2740..3894    +  CDS            FCRL2 (fragment): FCRL2_HUMAN - Also known as FCRH2, IFGP4, IRTA4, SPAP1. Experimental evidence at protein level: Swiss-Prot protein existence level 1. May have an regulatory role in normal and neoplastic B cell development. From Homo sapiens (Human).
   3991..4170    +  CDS            Comp (fragment): COMP_RAT - Experimental evidence at protein level: Swiss-Prot protein existence level 1. May play a role in the structural integrity of cartilage via its interaction with other extracellular matrix proteins such as the collagens and fibronectin. Can mediate the interaction of chondrocytes with the cartilage extracellular matrix through interaction with cell surface integrin receptors. Could play a role in the pathogenesis of osteoarthritis. Potent suppressor of apoptosis in both primary chondrocytes and transformed cells. Suppresses apoptosis by blocking the activation of caspase-3 and by indu
   4158..5610    +  CDS            SEAP (fragment): secreted alkaline phosphatase from human placenta The natural enzyme has a C-terminal transmembrane sequence that is replaced by a GPI anchor.
   5635..5676    +  CDS            AviTag™ (fragment): peptide tag that allows for enzymatic biotinylation
   5680..5703    +  CDS            8xHis: 8xHis affinity tag
   5849..5960    +  polyA_signal   bGH poly(A) signal: bovine growth hormone polyadenylation signal
   5961..6069    +  rep_origin     f1 ori (fragment): f1 bacteriophage origin of replication; arrow indicates direction of (+) strand synthesis
   6083..6412    +  promoter       SV40 promoter: SV40 enhancer and early promoter
   6460..6507    +  promoter       EM7 promoter: synthetic bacterial promoter&nbsp
   6526..7125    +  CDS            PuroR (fragment): puromycin N-acetyltransferase; pac from Streptomyces; confers resistance to puromycin
   7135..7260    +  CDS            ble (fragment): BLE_KLEPN - Experimental evidence at protein level: Swiss-Prot protein existence level 1. Binding protein with a strong affinity to the bleomycin family of antibiotics. Binds to CL990; an antimitotic-antibiotic compound. From Klebsiella pneumoniae.
   7255..7376    +  polyA_signal   SV40 poly(A) signal: SV40 polyadenylation signal
   7429..8289    -  CDS            AmpR: β-lactamase; bla; confers resistance to ampicillin, carbenicillin, and related antibiotics
   8292..89      -  promoter       AmpR promoter (fragment) (across the origin): bla
