[The description below was written by a language model from this plasmid's Addgene catalogue record and pLannotate feature annotations shown in this document.]
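Description:
pD649-HAsp-FCRL2-COMP5AP-AviTag-9xHis is a mammalian expression plasmid (about 8.3 kb) built on the pD649 backbone for producing a secreted, multimerised form of the extracellular domain of human FCRL2 (CD307b/FCRH2/IRTA4), an immunoglobulin-superfamily cell-surface protein. It is propagated in E. coli as a high-copy plasmid through a ColE1/pUC-type origin and selected with ampicillin via an intact β-lactamase gene. The annotation also shows an SV40 early/EM7 promoter unit driving a puromycin N-acetyltransferase coding region followed by an SV40 polyadenylation signal, which would allow puromycin selection in mammalian cells. The short KanR, lacZα, ble and f1 ori matches are only fragments and probably backbone remnants.

Expression is driven by the CMV immediate-early enhancer and promoter, with a piece of CMV intron A downstream and an SP6 promoter just before the coding region that could support in vitro transcription. The open reading frame begins with a heterologous leader; the name suggests an HA signal peptide, whereas the annotation tool matched a fragment of an IgH signal sequence there. The FCRL2 ectodomain of roughly 1.15 kb follows, cloned between retained NotI and AscI sites. It is fused at its C-terminus to the coiled-coil segment of rat cartilage oligomeric matrix protein, which assembles into pentamers, then to human placental alkaline phosphatase, an AviTag for enzymatic biotinylation and a polyhistidine tag (9xHis by name, annotated as 8xHis), ending at a bGH polyadenylation signal.

The pentameric fusion increases avidity for weak binding partners, alkaline phosphatase provides an enzymatic readout, and the tags permit capture or purification. The plasmid belongs to a collection used to map extracellular interactions among human IgSF proteins. The depositor notes that some members of the collection may carry an IS4-like transposase insertion upstream of the CMV promoter; none is annotated here.
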