Addgene plasmid #157376: pD649-HAsp-FCRL2-COMP5AP-AviTag-9xHis
Purpose: Mammalian expression of cell-surface protein extracellular domain fused to COMP5AP-AviTag-9xHis. Protein is secreted from cells.
Depositing lab: Chris Garcia. Depositing organization: Stanford University. Publication: A Human IgSF Cell-Surface Interactome Reveals a Complex Network of Protein-Protein Interactions. Wojtowicz WM, Vielmetter J, Fernandes RA, Siepe DH, Eastman CL, Chisholm GB, Cox S, Klock H, Anderson PW, Rue SM, Miller JJ, Glaser SM, Bragstad ML, Vance J, Lam AW, Lesley SA, Zinn K, Garcia KC. Cell. 2020 Aug 20;182(4):1027-1043.e17. doi: 10.1016/j.cell.2020.07.025. PubMed 32822567.
Backbone
  Vector backbone: pD649
  Backbone size w/o insert (bp): 7153
  Vector type: Mammalian Expression
Growth in bacteria
  Bacterial resistance: Ampicillin, 100 μg/mL
  Growth temperature: 37°C
  Growth strain: DH5alpha
  Copy number: High Copy
Gene/Insert
  Gene/Insert name: FCRL2
  Species: H. sapiens (human)
  Insert size (bp): 1146
  Entrez Gene: FCRL2 (a.k.a. CD307b, FCRH2, IFGP4, IRTA4, SPAP1, SPAP1A, SPAP1B, SPAP1C)
  Promoter: CMV/SP6
  Tag / fusion protein: COMP5AP-AviTag-9xHis (C terminal on backbone)
  Cloning method: Restriction Enzyme; 5′ cloning site GCGGCCGC (not destroyed); 3′ cloning site GGCGCGCC (not destroyed)
  Sequencing primers: 5′ ATTTAGGTGACACTATAG; 3′ CGTCGCACTCCATCACGGTG
Resource information
  A portion of this plasmid was derived from a plasmid made by: synthesis by ThermoFisher
Terms and licenses: Academic/Nonprofit Terms; Industry Terms: Not Available to Industry
Depositor comments: Some plasmids in this collection may have an IS4-like element ISVsa5 family transposase upstream of the CMV promoter.
How to cite: pD649-HAsp-FCRL2-COMP5AP-AviTag-9xHis was a gift from Chris Garcia (Addgene plasmid # 157376 ; http://n2t.net/addgene:157376 ; RRID:Addgene_157376)
