>Addgene plasmid #157376 | pD649-HAsp-FCRL2-COMP5AP-AviTag-9xHis | depositor partial sequence | sequence record 303862 | insert (extracellular domain)
TTGACACTTGTGGCTCCTAGCTCTGTGTTCGAGGGCGACAGCATCGTTCTGAAGTGCCAGGGCGAGCAGA
ACTGGAAGATCCAGAAGATGGCCTACCACAAGGACAACAAAGAACTGAGCGTGTTCAAGAAGTTCAGCGA
CTTCCTGATCCAGAGCGCCGTGCTGAGCGACAGCGGCAATTACTTCTGTTCTACCAAGGGCCAGCTGTTC
CTGTGGGACAAGACCAGCAACATCGTGAAGATCAAGGTGCAAGAGCTGTTCCAGCGGCCTGTGCTGACAG
CCAGCAGCTTTCAACCTATCGAAGGCGGCCCTGTGTCACTGAAGTGCGAGACAAGACTGAGCCCTCAGAG
ACTGGACGTGCAGCTCCAGTTTTGCTTCTTCCGCGAGAATCAGGTGCTCGGCTCTGGCTGGTCATCTAGC
CCTGAACTGCAGATCTCTGCCGTTTGGAGCGAGGATACAGGCAGCTACTGGTGCAAGGCCGAGACAGTGA
CCCACCGGATCAGAAAGCAGAGCCTGCAGTCTCAGATCCACGTGCAGAGAATCCCCATCAGCAACGTGTC
CCTGGAAATCAGAGCACCTGGCGGCCAAGTGACCGAGGGACAGAAACTGATCCTGCTGTGTTCTGTGGCT
GGCGGCACCGGCAATGTGACCTTTAGCTGGTATAGAGAGGCCACCGGCACCAGCATGGGCAAGAAAACAC
AGAGAAGCCTGAGCGCCGAGCTGGAAATCCCTGCCGTGAAAGAATCCGACGCCGGCAAGTACTACTGCAG
AGCCGATAATGGCCACGTGCCAATCCAGAGCAAGGTGGTCAACATCCCTGTGCGCATCCCAGTGTCCAGA
CCAGTGCTGACTCTTAGATCTCCTGGCGCTCAAGCCGCCGTGGGAGATCTGCTGGAACTGCATTGTGAAG
CCCTGAGAGGCAGCCCTCCTATCCTGTACCAGTTCTACCACGAGGACGTGACCCTGGGCAATAGCTCTGC
TCCTTCTGGCGGCGGAGCCAGCTTCAATCTGTCTCTGACAGCCGAACACTCCGGCAACTACAGCTGCGAG
GCTAACAATGGACTGGGAGCCCAGTGTTCTGAGGCCGTGCCTGTGTCTATCAGCGGCCCTGACGGCTATA
GAAGGGATCTGATGACAGCCGGCGTT
